Addgene plasmid #167418: pMSR:MSMEG_5413:Dendra
Purpose: C-term fluorescent fusion
Depositing lab: Keith Derbyshire & Joseph Wade. Depositing organization: Wadsworth Center, New York State Department of Health. Publication: A Mycobacterial Systems Resource for the Research Community. Judd JA, Canestrari J, Clark R, Joseph A, Lapierre P, Lasek-Nesselquist E, Mir M, Palumbo M, Smith C, Stone M, Upadhyay A, Wirth SE, Dedrick RM, Meier CG, Russell DA, Dills A, Dove E, Kester J, Wolf ID, Zhu J, Rubin ER, Fortune S, Hatfull GF, Gray TA, Wade JT, Derbyshire KM. mBio. 2021 Mar 2;12(2). pii: mBio.02401-20. doi: 10.1128/mBio.02401-20. PubMed 33653882.
Backbone
  Vector backbone: pMSR:Dendra
  Vector type: Bacterial Expression ; Integrating Mycobacterial Expression Vector attL5. T7 expression in E. coli
Growth in bacteria
  Bacterial resistance: Apramycin, 25 μg/mL
  Growth temperature: 37°C
  Growth strain: DH5alpha
  Copy number: High Copy
Gene/Insert
  Gene/Insert name: MSMEG_5413
  Species: M. smegmatis
  Promoter: pmycTetO
  Tag / fusion protein: Gly-Ala Linker/Dendra2/1x Flag Tag (C terminal on insert)
  Cloning method: Ligation Independent Cloning
  Sequencing primers: 5′ TGATAGAGTTTGTCCTCCCTATCAG; 3′ TCCATATGCACCTTGACACG
Resource information
  A portion of this plasmid was derived from a plasmid made by: CP000480.1
Terms and licenses: Academic/Nonprofit Terms; Industry Terms: Not Available to Industry
Depositor comments: 5' cloning site: AseI (destroyed), 3' cloning site: HindIII (not destroyed)
How to cite: pMSR:MSMEG_5413:Dendra was a gift from Keith Derbyshire & Joseph Wade (Addgene plasmid # 167418 ; http://n2t.net/addgene:167418 ; RRID:Addgene_167418)
