[The description below was written by a language model from this plasmid's Addgene catalogue record.]
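Description:
pMSR:MSMEG_5413:Dendra is a bacterial expression plasmid built on the pMSR:Dendra backbone, part of a systematic mycobacterial resource collection in which individual Mycobacterium smegmatis genes are supplied as fluorescent fusions. The vector is described as an integrating mycobacterial expression vector that uses the L5 phage attachment system, so in a mycobacterial host it is expected to insert into the chromosome at the L5 attachment site rather than persist as an episome, giving stable, single-copy expression. In E. coli it is maintained as a high-copy plasmid, and selection is by apramycin resistance. The record also notes that the vector supports T7-driven expression in E. coli, although no feature table is provided, so the position of the T7 promoter, the origin of replication and the integrase elements cannot be detailed here.

The insert is the M. smegmatis open reading frame MSMEG_5413, with part of the plasmid derived from the M. smegmatis genome sequence; the record does not state the function of the encoded protein. The gene was introduced by ligation-independent cloning, with the 5' AseI junction destroyed and the 3' HindIII site retained. Expression is driven by the pmycTetO promoter, a mycobacterial promoter carrying tet operator sequences, which allows tetracycline-regulated control in strains that supply a Tet repressor. The C terminus of the protein is joined through a Gly-Ala linker to Dendra2, a green-to-red photoconvertible fluorescent protein, followed by a single FLAG epitope. This arrangement suits live-cell localisation and photoconversion-based tracking of the protein in mycobacteria, while the FLAG tag enables immunodetection or affinity purification.
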