>Addgene plasmid #167418 | pMSR:MSMEG_5413:Dendra | depositor partial sequence | sequence record 325246 | partial
ATGGGTGTGAACGACCGCCGCGTCGGTGCCATCGACTGCGGCACCAACTCGATCAGGTTGCTGATCGCCG
AACCCGACGGCGCACGACTGCGTGACGTGCACCGCGAGATGCGGATCGTCCGGTTGGGCCAGGGTGTCGA
CGCCACCGGACAGTTCGCGCCGGAAGCGTTGGCGCGCACCGAAGCTGCGCTCGCCGACTACGTCGCGTTG
ATGATCGAACACTCGGTGTCGGCCGTGCGCATGGTCGCCACGTCGGCCGCGCGCGACGCGGGTAACCGCG
ACGAGTTCTTCTCGATGACCGCGCGTCTGCTGGGCAAGGTGGTGCCGGGCGCCGTGGCCGAGGTCATCAC
CGGCACCGAGGAGGCCGAGCTGTCGTTCCGCGGTGCTGTCGGCGAATTAGACCCTGCCGCTGCGCCTTTC
GTGGTGGTCGACCTCGGTGGCGGTTCGACCGAACTCGTGCTGGGCACCGGCGCCGTGCAGGCGAGTTTCT
CCGCCGACATCGGTTGTGTGCGGCTCACGGAGCGGTGCCTGCACAGCGACCCGCCCACTGCCGAGGAGAT
CGCCGACGCGCGGGCCGTGGTCCGCGCAGGCTTGGCGCAGGCACTGGAAGTGGTGCCGGTGAACGAGGCT
CGCACCTGGGTGGGCGTGGCAGGCACCATGACGACGTTGTCGGCGCTCGCGCAGAACATGACCGAATACG
ATCCCGAGCAGATCCACCTGTCCCGCATAGGATTCGACGGTCTGCTGCGGGTCTGCGACGAGCTCATCGG
GATGACCAAGGAGCAGCGCCTCGCCCTGGGGCCGATGCACCACGGCCGGGCCGACGTCATCGGCGGCGGC
GCCGTGATCGTCGAGGAACTCGCGGCGGTGCTCGCCGACCGTGCCGGCATCGACCAACTCGTCGTCAGCG
AGCACGACATTCTGGACGGTATCGCGCTGTCGATCAGC
